>Addgene plasmid #144437 | TFORF2961 | addgene full sequence | sequence record 407326 | Addgene NGS Result
TTAATGTAGTCTTATGCAATACTCTTGTAGTCTTGCAACATGGTAACGATGAGTTAGCAACATGCCTTAC
AAGGAGAGAAAAAGCACCGTGCATGCCGATTGGTGGAAGTAAGGTGGTACGATCGTGCCTTATTAGGAAG
GCAACAGACGGGTCTGACATGGATTGGACGAACCACTGAATTGCCGCATTGCAGAGATATTGTATTTAAG
TGCCTAGCTCGATACATAAACGGGTCTCTCTGGTTAGACCAGATCTGAGCCTGGGAGCTCTCTGGCTAAC
TAGGGAACCCACTGCTTAAGCCTCAATAAAGCTTGCCTTGAGTGCTTCAAGTAGTGTGTGCCCGTCTGTT
GTGTGACTCTGGTAACTAGAGATCCCTCAGACCCTTTTAGTCAGTGTGGAAAATCTCTAGCAGTGGCGCC
CGAACAGGGACTTGAAAGCGAAAGGGAAACCAGAGGAGCTCTCTCGACGCAGGACTCGGCTTGCTGAAGC
GCGCACGGCAAGAGGCGAGGGGCGGCGACTGGTGAGTACGCCAAAAATTTTGACTAGCGGAGGCTAGAAG
GAGAGAGATGGGTGCGAGAGCGTCAGTATTAAGCGGGGGAGAATTAGATCGCGATGGGAAAAAATTCGGT
TAAGGCCAGGGGGAAAGAAAAAATATAAATTAAAACATATAGTATGGGCAAGCAGGGAGCTAGAACGATT
CGCAGTTAATCCTGGCCTGTTAGAAACATCAGAAGGCTGTAGACAAATACTGGGACAGCTACAACCATCC
CTTCAGACAGGATCAGAAGAACTTAGATCATTATATAATACAGTAGCAACCCTCTATTGTGTGCATCAAA
GGATAGAGATAAAAGACACCAAGGAAGCTTTAGACAAGATAGAGGAAGAGCAAAACAAAAGTAAGACCAC
CGCACAGCAAGCGGCCGCTGATCTTCAGACCTGGAGGAGGAGATATGAGGGACAATTGGAGAAGTGAATT
ATATAAATATAAAGTAGTAAAAATTGAACCATTAGGAGTAGCACCCACCAAGGCAAAGAGAAGAGTGGTG
CAGAGAGAAAAAAGAGCAGTGGGAATAGGAGCTTTGTTCCTTGGGTTCTTGGGAGCAGCAGGAAGCACTA
TGGGCGCAGCGTCAATGACGCTGACGGTACAGGCCAGACAATTATTGTCTGGTATAGTGCAGCAGCAGAA
CAATTTGCTGAGGGCTATTGAGGCGCAACAGCATCTGTTGCAACTCACAGTCTGGGGCATCAAGCAGCTC
CAGGCAAGAATCCTGGCTGTGGAAAGATACCTAAAGGATCAACAGCTCCTGGGGATTTGGGGTTGCTCTG
GAAAACTCATTTGCACCACTGCTGTGCCTTGGAATGCTAGTTGGAGTAATAAATCTCTGGAACAGATTTG
GAATCACACGACCTGGATGGAGTGGGACAGAGAAATTAACAATTACACAAGCTTAATACACTCCTTAATT
GAAGAATCGCAAAACCAGCAAGAAAAGAATGAACAAGAATTATTGGAATTAGATAAATGGGCAAGTTTGT
GGAATTGGTTTAACATAACAAATTGGCTGTGGTATATAAAATTATTCATAATGATAGTAGGAGGCTTGGT
AGGTTTAAGAATAGTTTTTGCTGTACTTTCTATAGTGAATAGAGTTAGGCAGGGATATTCACCATTATCG
TTTCAGACCCACCTCCCAACCCCGAGGGGACCCATGCATTGCATCTCAATTAGTCAGCAACCAGGTGTGG
AAAGTCCCCAGGCTCCCCAGCAGGCAGAAGTATGCAAAGCATGCGTCTCAATTAGTCAGCAACCATAGTC
CCGCCCCTAACTCCGCCCATCCCGCCCCTAACTCCGCCCAGTTCCGCCCATTCTCCGCCCCATGGCTGAC
TAATTTTTTTTATTTATGCAGAGGCCGAGGCCGCCTCGGCCTCTGAGCTATTCCAGAAGTAGTGAGGAGG
CTTTTTTGGAGGCCTAGGCTTTTGCAAAAAGCTTTCTAGAGGTACCACCGGAGCTTACCATGACCGAGTA
CAAGCCCACGGTGCGCCTCGCCACCCGCGACGACGTCCCCAGGGCCGTACGCACCCTCGCCGCCGCGTTC
GCCGACTACCCCGCCACGCGCCACACCGTCGATCCGGACCGCCACATCGAGCGGGTCACCGAGCTGCAAG
AACTCTTCCTCACGCGCGTCGGGCTCGACATCGGCAAGGTGTGGGTCGCGGACGACGGCGCCGCCGTGGC
GGTCTGGACCACGCCGGAGAGCGTCGAAGCGGGGGCGGTGTTCGCCGAGATCGGCCCGCGCATGGCCGAG
TTGAGCGGTTCCCGGCTGGCCGCGCAGCAACAGATGGAAGGCCTCCTGGCGCCGCACCGGCCCAAGGAGC
CCGCGTGGTTCCTGGCCACCGTCGGCGTCTCGCCCGACCACCAGGGCAAGGGTCTGGGCAGCGCCGTCGT
GCTCCCCGGAGTGGAGGCGGCCGAGCGCGCCGGGGTGCCCGCCTTCCTGGAGACCTCCGCGCCCCGCAAC
CTCCCCTTCTACGAGCGGCTCGGCTTCACCGTCACCGCCGACGTCGAGGTGCCCGAAGGACCGCGCACCT
GGTGCATGACCCGCAAGCCCGGTGCCAGTTAACGAATTCTAGATCTTGAGACAAATGGCAGTATTCATCC
ACAATTTTAAAAGAAAAGGGGGGATTGGGGGGTACAGTGCAGGGGAAAGAATAGTAGACATAATAGCAAC
AGACATACAAACTAAAGAATTACAAAAACAAATTACAAAAATTCAAAATTTTCGGGTTTATTACAGGGAC
AGCAGAGATCCACTTTGGCGCCGGCTCGAGGCCTGCAGGTGCAAAGATGGATAAAGTTTTAAACAGAGAG
GAATCTTTGCAGCTAATGGACCTTCTAGGTCTTGAAAGGAGTGGGAATTGGCTCCGGTGCCCGTCAGTGG
GCAGAGCGCACATCGCCCACAGTCCCCGAGAAGTTGGGGGGAGGGGTCGGCAATTGAACCGGTGCCTAGA
GAAGGTGGCGCGGGGTAAACTGGGAAAGTGATGTCGTGTACTGGCTCCGCCTTTTTCCCGAGGGTGGGGG
AGAACCGTATATAAGTGCAGTAGTCGCCGTGAACGTTCTTTTTCGCAACGGGTTTGCCGCCAGAACACAG
GTAAGTGCCGTGTGTGGTTCCCGCGGGCCTGGCCTCTTTACGGGTTATGGCCCTTGCGTGCCTTGAATTA
CTTCCACCTGGCTGCAGTACGTGATTCTTGATCCCGAGCTTCGGGTTGGAAGTGGGTGGGAGAGTTCGAG
GCCTTGCGCTTAAGGAGCCCCTTCGCCTCGTGCTTGAGTTGAGGCCTGGCCTGGGCGCTGGGGCCGCCGC
GTGCGAATCTGGTGGCACCTTCGCGCCTGTCTCGCTGCTTTCGATAAGTCTCTAGCCATTTAAAATTTTT
GATGACCTGCTGCGACGCTTTTTTTCTGGCAAGATAGTCTTGTAAATGCGGGCCAAGATCTGCACACTGG
TATTTCGGTTTTTGGGGCCGCGGGCGGCGACGGGGCCCGTGCGTCCCAGCGCACATGTTCGGCGAGGCGG
GGCCTGCGAGCGCGGCCACCGAGAATCGGACGGGGGTAGTCTCAAGCTGGCCGGCCTGCTCTGGTGCCTG
GCCTCGCGCCGCCGTGTATCGCCCCGCCCTGGGCGGCAAGGCTGGCCCGGTCGGCACCAGTTGCGTGAGC
GGAAAGATGGCCGCTTCCCGGCCCTGCTGCAGGGAGCTCAAAATGGAGGACGCGGCGCTCGGGAGAGCGG
GCGGGTGAGTCACCCACACAAAGGAAAAGGGCCTTTCCGTCCTCAGCCGTCGCTTCATGTGACTCCACGG
AGTACCGGGCGCCGTCCAGGCACCTCGATTAGTTCTCGAGCTTTTGGAGTACGTCGTCTTTAGGTTGGGG
GGAGGGGTTTTATGCGATGGAGTTTCCCCACACTGAGTGGGTGGAGACTGAAGTTAGGCCAGCTTGGCAC
TTGATGTAATTCTCCTTGGAATTTGCCCTTTTTGAGTTTGGATCTTGGTTCATTCTCAAGCCTCAGACAG
TGGTTCAAAGTTTTTTTCTTCCATTTCAGGTGTCGTGAGGCTAGCATCGATTGATCAACAAGTTTGTACA
AAAAAGTTGGCATGGCAACCATAGAAGAAATTGCACATCAAATTATTGAACAACAGATGGGAGAGATTGT
TACAGAGCAGCAAACTGGGCAGAAAATCCAGATTGTGACAGCACTTGATCATAATACCCAAGGCAAGCAG
TTCATTCTGACAAATCACGACGGCTCTACTCCAAGCAAAGTCATTCTGGCCAGGCAAGATTCCACTCCGG
GAAAAGTTTTCCTTACAACTCCAGATGCAGCAGGTGTCAACCAGTTATTTTTTACCACTCCTGATCTGTC
TGCACAACACCTGCAGCTCCTAACAGATAATTCTCCAGACCAAGGACCAAATAAGGTTTTTGATCTTTGC
GTAGTATGTGGAGACAAAGCATCAGGACGTCATTATGGAGCAGTAACTTGTGAAGGCTGCAAAGGATTTT
TTAAAAGAAGCATCCGAAAAAATTTAGTATATTCATGTCGAGGATCAAAGGATTGTATTATTAATAAGCA
CCACCGAAACCGCTGTCAATACTGCAGGTTACAGAGATGTATTGCGTTTGGAATGAAGCAAGACTCTGTC
CAATGTGAAAGAAAACCCATTGAAGTATCACGAGAAAAATCTTCCAACTGTGCCGCTTCAACAGAAAAAA
TCTATATCCGAAAGGACCTTCGTAGCCCATTAACTGCAACTCCAACTTTTGTAACAGATAGTGAAAGTAC
AAGGTCAACAGGACTGTTAGATTCAGGAATGTTCATGAATATTCATCCATCTGGAGTAAAAACTGAGTCA
GCTGTGCTGATGACATCAGATAAGGCTGAATCATGTCAGGGAGATTTAAGTACATTGGCCAATGTGGTTA
CATCATTAGCGAATCTTGGAAAAACTAAAGATCTTTCTCAAAATAGTAATGAAATGTCTATGATTGAAAG
CTTAAGCAATGATGATACCTCTTTGTGTGAATTTCAAGAAATGCAGACCAACGGTGATGTTTCAAGGGCA
TTTGACACTCTTGCAAAAGCATTGAATCCTGGAGAGAGCACAGCCTGCCAGAGCTCAGTAGCGGGCATGG
AAGGAAGTGTACACCTAATCACTGGAGATTCAAGCATAAATTACACCGAAAAAGAGGGGCCACTTCTCAG
CGATTCACATGTAGCTTTCAGGCTCACCATGCCTTCTCCTATGCCTGAGTACCTGAATGTGCACTACATT
GGGGAGTCTGCCTCCAGACTGCTGTTCTTATCAATGCACTGGGCACTTTCGATTCCTTCTTTCCAGGCTC
TAGGGCAAGAAAACAGCATATCACTGGTGAAAGCTTACTGGAATGAACTTTTTACTCTTGGTCTTGCCCA
GTGCTGGCAAGTGATGAATGTAGCAACTATATTAGCAACATTTGTCAATTGTCTTCACAATAGTCTTCAA
CAAGCAGAGGGGTACCCAACTTTCTTGTACAAAGTGGTTGATATCGGTAAGCCTATCCCTAACCCTCTCC
TCGGTCTCGATTCTACGTAGTAATGAACTAGTCCGTAACTTGAAAGTATTTCGATTTCTTGGCTTTATAT
ATCTTGTGGAAAGGACGAGTAGGGGTTCACCGAAATCTACACACGCGTTAAGTCGACAATCAACCTCTGG
ATTACAAAATTTGTGAAAGATTGACTGGTATTCTTAACTATGTTGCTCCTTTTACGCTATGTGGATACGC
TGCTTTAATGCCTTTGTATCATGCTATTGCTTCCCGTATGGCTTTCATTTTCTCCTCCTTGTATAAATCC
TGGTTGCTGTCTCTTTATGAGGAGTTGTGGCCCGTTGTCAGGCAACGTGGCGTGGTGTGCACTGTGTTTG
CTGACGCAACCCCCACTGGTTGGGGCATTGCCACCACCTGTCAGCTCCTTTCCGGGACTTTCGCTTTCCC
CCTCCCTATTGCCACGGCGGAACTCATCGCCGCCTGCCTTGCCCGCTGCTGGACAGGGGCTCGGCTGTTG
GGCACTGACAATTCCGTGGTGTTGTCGGGGAAATCATCGTCCTTTCCTTGGCTGCTCGCCTGTGTTGCCA
CCTGGATTCTGCGCGGGACGTCCTTCTGCTACGTCCCTTCGGCCCTCAATCCAGCGGACCTTCCTTCCCG
CGGCCTGCTGCCGGCTCTGCGGCCTCTTCCGCGTCTTCGCCTTCGCCCTCAGACGAGTCGGATCTCCCTT
TGGGCCGCCTCCCCGCGTCGACTTTAAGACCAATGACTTACAAGGCAGCTGTAGATCTTAGCCACTTTTT
AAAAGAAAAGGGGGGACTGGAAGGGCTAATTCACTCCCAACGAAGACAAGATCTGCTTTTTGCTTGTACT
GGGTCTCTCTGGTTAGACCAGATCTGAGCCTGGGAGCTCTCTGGCTAACTAGGGAACCCACTGCTTAAGC
CTCAATAAAGCTTGCCTTGAGTGCTTCAAGTAGTGTGTGCCCGTCTGTTGTGTGACTCTGGTAACTAGAG
ATCCCTCAGACCCTTTTAGTCAGTGTGGAAAATCTCTAGCAGTACGTATAGTAGTTCATGTCATCTTATT
ATTCAGTATTTATAACTTGCAAAGAAATGAATATCAGAGAGTGAGAGGAACTTGTTTATTGCAGCTTATA
ATGGTTACAAATAAAGCAATAGCATCACAAATTTCACAAATAAAGCATTTTTTTCACTGCATTCTAGTTG
TGGTTTGTCCAAACTCATCAATGTATCTTATCATGTCTGGCTCTAGCTATCCCGCCCCTAACTCCGCCCA
TCCCGCCCCTAACTCCGCCCAGTTCCGCCCATTCTCCGCCCCATGGCTGACTAATTTTTTTTATTTATGC
AGAGGCCGAGGCCGCCTCGGCCTCTGAGCTATTCCAGAAGTAGTGAGGAGGCTTTTTTGGAGGCCTAGGG
ACGTACCCAATTCGCCCTATAGTGAGTCGTATTACGCGCGCTCACTGGCCGTCGTTTTACAACGTCGTGA
CTGGGAAAACCCTGGCGTTACCCAACTTAATCGCCTTGCAGCACATCCCCCTTTCGCCAGCTGGCGTAAT
AGCGAAGAGGCCCGCACCGATCGCCCTTCCCAACAGTTGCGCAGCCTGAATGGCGAATGGG
[124 nt withheld, positions 7202-7325]
C
[91 nt withheld, positions 7327-7417]
A
[49 nt withheld, positions 7419-7467]
CCTTTGACGTTGGAGTCCACGTTCTTT
[37 nt withheld, positions 7495-7531]
ACCCTATCTCGGTCTATTCTTTTGATTTATAAGGGATTTTGCCGATTTCGGCCTATTGGTTAAAAAATGA
GCTGATTTAACAAAAATTTAACGCGAATTTTAACAAAATATTAACGCTTACAATTTAGGTGGCACTTTTC
GGGGAAATGTGCGCGGAACCCCTATTTGTTTATTTTTCTAAATACATTCAAATATGTATCCGCTCATGAG
ACAATAACCCTGATAAATGCTTCAATAATATTGAAAAAGGAAGAGTATGAGTATTCAACATTTCCGTGTC
GCCCTTATTCCCTTTTTTGCGGCATTTTGCCTTCCTGTTTTTGCTCACCCAGAAACGCTGGTGAAAGTAA
AAGATGCTGAAGATCAGTTGGGTGCACGAGTGGGTTACATCGAACTGGATCTCAACAGCGGTAAGATCCT
TGAGAGTTTTCGCCCCGAAGAACGTTTTCCAATGATGAGCACTTTTAAAGTTCTGCTATGTGGCGCGGTA
TTATCCCGTATTGACGCCGGGCAAGAGCAACTCGGTCGCCGCATACACTATTCTCAGAATGACTTGGTTG
AGTACTCACCAGTCACAGAAAAGCATCTTACGGATGGCATGACAGTAAGAGAATTATGCAGTGCTGCCAT
AACCATGAGTGATAACACTGCGGCCAACTTACTTCTGACAACGATCGGAGGACCGAAGGAGCTAACCGCT
TTTTTGCACAACATGGGGGATCATGTAACTCGCCTTGATCGTTGGGAACCGGAGCTGAATGAAGCCATAC
CAAACGACGAGCGTGACACCACGATGCCTGTAGCAATGGCAACAACGTTGCGCAAACTATTAACTGGCGA
ACTACTTACTCTAGCTTCCCGGCAACAATTAATAGACTGGATGGAGGCGGATAAAGTTGCAGGACCACTT
CTGCGCTCGGCCCTTCCGGCTGGCTGGTTTATTGCTGATAAATCTGGAGCCGGTGAGCGTGGGTCTCGCG
GTATCATTGCAGCACTGGGGCCAGATGGTAAGCCCTCCCGTATCGTAGTTATCTACACGACGGGGAGTCA
GGCAACTATGGATGAACGAAATAGACAGATCGCTGAGATAGGTGCCTCACTGATTAAGCATTGGTAACTG
TCAGACCAAGTTTACTCATATATACTTTAGATTGATTTAAAACTTCATTTTTAATTTAAAAGGATCTAGG
TGAAGATCCTTTTTGATAATCTCATGACCAAAATCCCTTAACGTGAGTTTTCGTTCCACTGAGCGTCAGA
CCCCGTAGAAAAGATCAAAGGATCTTCTTGAGATCCTTTTTTTCTGCGCGTAATCTGCTGCTTGCAAACA
AAAAAACCACCGCTACCAGCGGTGGTTTGTTTGCCGGATCAAGAGCTACCAACTCTTTTTCCGAAGGTAA
CTGGCTTCAGCAGAGCGCAGATACCAAATACTGTTCTTCTAGTGTAGCCGTAGTTAGGCCACCACTTCAA
GAACTCTGTAGCACCGCCTACATACCTCGCTCTGCTAATCCTGTTACCAGTGGCTGCTGCCAGTGGCGAT
AAGTCGTGTCTTACCGGGTTGGACTCAAGACGATAGTTACCGGATAAGGCGCAGCGGTCGGGCTGAACGG
GGGGTTCGTGCACACAGCCCAGCTTGGAGCGAACGACCTACACCGAACTGAGATACCTACAGCGTGAGCT
ATGAGAAAGCGCCACGCTTCCCGAAGGGAGAAAGGCGGACAGGTATCCGGTAAGCGGCAGGGTCGGAACA
GGAGAGCGCACGAGGGAGCTTCCAGGGGGAAACGCCTGGTATCTTTATAGTCCTGTCGGGTTTCGCCACC
TCTGACTTGAGCGTCGATTTTTGTGATGCTCGTCAGGGGGGCGGAGCCTATGGAAAAACGCCAGCAACGC
GGCCTTTTTACGGTTCCTGGCCTTTTGCTGGCCTTTTGCTCACATGTTCTTTCCTGCGTTATCCCCTGAT
TCTGTGGATAACCGTATTACCGCCTTTGAGTGAGCTGATACCGCTCGCCGCAGCCGAACGACCGAGCGCA
GCGAGTCAGTGAGCGAGGAAGCGGAAGAGCGCCCAATACGCAAACCGCCTCTCCCCGCGCGTTGGCCGAT
TCATTAATGCAGCTGGCACGACAGGTTTCCCGACTGGAAAGCGGGCAGTGAGCGCAACGCAATTAATGTG
AGTTAGCTCACTCATTAGGCACCCCAGGCTTTACACTTTATGCTTCCGGCTCGTATGTTGTGTGGAATTG
TGAGCGGATAACAATTTCACACAGGAAACAGCTATGACCATGATTACGCCAAGCGCGCAATTAACCCTCA
CTAAAGGGAACAAAAGCTGGAGCTGCAAGC
Features (pLannotate 1.2.2; 34 found; start..end, strand, type, name):
      5..231     +  promoter       RSV promoter: Rous sarcoma virus enhancer/promoter
    232..412     +  LTR            5' LTR (truncated): truncated 5' long terminal repeat (LTR) from HIV-1
    459..584     +  misc_feature   HIV-1 Ψ: packaging signal of human immunodeficiency virus type 1
    568..931     +  CDS            HIV-1 gag (fragment): gag protein from human immunodeficiency virus 1; gag
   1077..1310    +  misc_feature   RRE: The Rev response element (RRE) of HIV-1 allows for Rev-dependent mRNA export from the nucleus to the cytoplasm.
   1687..1713    +  CDS            Rev (fragment): human immunodeficiency virus 1 (HIV-1) Rev protein; rev; enhances nuclear export of unspliced and incompletely spliced viral mRNAs
   1720..1743    +  promoter       SV40 promoter (fragment): SV40 early promoter
   1744..1815    +  promoter       SV40 promoter (fragment): SV40 enhancer and early promoter
   1839..1974    +  rep_origin     SV40 ori: SV40 origin of replication
   2020..2616    +  CDS            PuroR (fragment): puromycin N-acetyltransferase; pac from Streptomyces; confers resistance to puromycin
   2665..2782    +  misc_feature   cPPT/CTS: central polypurine tract and central termination sequence of HIV-1
   2847..2913    +  CDS            small t antigen (fragment): SV40 (simian virus 40) small t antigen
   2920..4098    +  promoter       EF-1α promoter: strong constitutive promoter for human elongation factor EF-1α
   4119..4136    +  protein_bind   attB1 (fragment): mutant version of attB; core recombination site for the Gateway® BP reaction BP Clonase™
   4142..5533    +  CDS            NR2C1 (fragment): NR2C1_HUMAN - Also known as TR2. Experimental evidence at protein level: Swiss-Prot protein existence level 1. Orphan nuclear receptor. Binds the IR7 element in the promoter of its own gene in an autoregulatory negative feedback mechanism. Primarily repressor of a broad range of genes. Binds to hormone response elements (HREs) consisting of two 5'-AGGTCA-3' half site direct repeat consensus sequences. Together with NR2C2, forms the core of the DRED (direct repeat erythroid-definitive) complex that represses embryonic and fetal globin transcription. Also activator of OCT4 gene expression. May b
   5544..5568    -  protein_bind   attB2: mutant version of attB; recombination site for the Gateway® BP reaction BP Clonase™
   5576..5617    +  CDS            V5 tag: epitope tag from simian virus 5
   5633..5686    +  promoter       U6 promoter (fragment): RNA polymerase III promoter for human U6 snRNA
   5728..6316    +  misc_feature   WPRE: woodchuck hepatitis virus posttranscriptional regulatory element
   6367..6386    +  misc_feature   cPPT/CTS (fragment): central polypurine tract and central termination sequence of HIV-1
   6388..6621    +  LTR            3' LTR (ΔU3): self-inactivating 3' long terminal repeat (LTR) from HIV-1
   6699..6820    +  polyA_signal   SV40 poly(A) signal: SV40 polyadenylation signal
   6860..6995    +  rep_origin     SV40 ori: SV40 origin of replication
   7016..7034    -  promoter       T7 promoter: promoter for bacteriophage T7 RNA polymerase
   7042..7197    +  CDS            lacZα (fragment): LacZα fragment of β-galactosidase; lacZ fragment
   7202..7630    +  rep_origin     f1 ori (sequence partly withheld): f1 bacteriophage origin of replication; arrow indicates direction of (+) strand synthesis
   7683..7787    +  promoter       AmpR promoter: bla
   7788..8648    +  CDS            AmpR: β-lactamase; bla; confers resistance to ampicillin, carbenicillin, and related antibiotics
   8819..9407    +  rep_origin     ori: high-copy-number ColE1/pMB1/pBR322/pUC origin of replication
   9590..9682    +  CDS            lacI (fragment): lac repressor; lacI; The lac repressor binds to the lac operator to inhibit transcription in E. coli. This inhibition can be relieved by adding lactose or isopropyl-β-D-thiogalactopyranoside (IPTG).
   9695..9716    +  protein_bind   CAP binding site: CAP binding activates transcription in the presence of cAMP. E. coli catabolite activator protein
   9731..9761    +  promoter       lac promoter: promoter for the E. coli lac operon
   9769..9785    +  protein_bind   lac operator: The lac repressor binds to the lac operator to inhibit transcription in E. coli. This inhibition can be relieved by adding lactose or isopropyl-β-D-thiogalactopyranoside (IPTG). lac repressor encoded by lacI
   9830..9848    +  promoter       T3 promoter: promoter for bacteriophage T3 RNA polymerase
