[The description below was written by a language model from this plasmid's Addgene catalogue record and pLannotate feature annotations shown in this document.]
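Description:
TFORF2961 is a third-generation-style, self-inactivating lentiviral expression plasmid built on the pLX_TRC317 backbone, carrying the human orphan nuclear receptor NR2C1 (also called TR2) as one member of a barcoded transcription factor ORF collection. In bacteria it is maintained through a high-copy ColE1/pUC-type origin and selected with ampicillin via the bla gene. An f1 origin and remnants of a lac/lacZα cloning region flanked by T7 and T3 promoters also remain from the parental plasmid. The depositor notes that the plasmid can recombine, which is a common concern with LTR-containing vectors.

The viral transfer cassette begins with an RSV promoter fused to a truncated HIV-1 5' LTR. This is followed by the Ψ packaging signal with a gag fragment, the Rev response element and a cPPT/CTS, and it ends with a WPRE and a ΔU3 3' LTR ahead of an SV40 polyadenylation signal. Within this cassette an SV40 early promoter drives puromycin N-acetyltransferase for selecting transduced mammalian cells. A separate EF-1α promoter drives the NR2C1 ORF. The ORF was introduced by Gateway recombination, so it is flanked by attB1 and attB2 sites and reads through into a C-terminal V5 epitope tag for detection.

According to the record, each construct in the series carries a unique 24-bp barcode, although the feature table does not annotate it. A short U6 promoter fragment is annotated between the V5 tag and the WPRE, but its function is not stated. The vector is intended for overexpressing transcription factors, with the barcodes identifying individual factors in pooled screens such as directed differentiation studies.
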