Addgene plasmid #144437: TFORF2961
Purpose: Lentiviral vector for overexpressing transcription factor ORFs with unique 24-bp barcodes. Barcodes facilitate identification of transcription factors in pooled screens.
Depositing lab: Feng Zhang. Depositing organization: Broad Institute. Publication: A transcription factor atlas of directed differentiation. Joung J, Ma S, Tay T, Geiger-Schuller KR, Kirchgatterer PC, Verdine VK, Guo B, Arias-Garcia MA, Allen WE, Singh A, Kuksenko O, Abudayyeh OO, Gootenberg JS, Fu Z, Macrae RK, Buenrostro JD, Regev A, Zhang F. Cell. 2023 Jan 5;186(1):209-229.e26. doi: 10.1016/j.cell.2022.11.026. PubMed 36608654.
Backbone
  Vector backbone: pLX_TRC317
  Backbone manufacturer: Broad Institute Genetic Perturbation Platform
  Backbone size w/o insert (bp): 8264
  Vector type: Mammalian Expression, Lentiviral
  Selectable markers: Puromycin
Growth in bacteria
  Bacterial resistance: Ampicillin, 100 μg/mL
  Growth temperature: 37°C
  Growth strain: NEB Stable
  Copy number: High Copy
Gene/Insert
  Gene/Insert name: NR2C1
  Species: H. sapiens (human)
  Insert size (bp): 1607
  Entrez Gene: NR2C1 (a.k.a. TR2)
  Promoter: EF1a
  Tag / fusion protein: V5 (C terminal on insert)
  Cloning method: Gateway Cloning
  Sequencing primers: 5′ GGGTGGAGACTGAAGTTAGGCCAG; 3′ CACATAGCGTAAAAGGAGCAACATAG
Resource information
  A portion of this plasmid was derived from a plasmid made by: Broad Institute Genetic Perturbation Platform
Terms and licenses: Academic/Nonprofit Terms; Industry Terms: Not Available to Industry
Depositor comments: NM_001032287.2 Please test multiple small colonies in case of plasmid recombination. To make this collection available in a timely manner, a portion of this collection was not fully sequenced by Addgene. If an Addgene verified full plasmid sequence is not available, please contact us prior to placing an order to request the full sequence.
How to cite: TFORF2961 was a gift from Feng Zhang (Addgene plasmid # 144437 ; http://n2t.net/addgene:144437 ; RRID:Addgene_144437)
