>Addgene plasmid #144437 | TFORF2961 | depositor partial sequence | sequence record 285426 | Insert
ATCGATTGATCAACAAGTTTGTACAAAAAAGTTGGCATGGCAACCATAGAAGAAATTGCACATCAAATTA
TTGAACAACAGATGGGAGAGATTGTTACAGAGCAGCAAACTGGGCAGAAAATCCAGATTGTGACAGCACT
TGATCATAATACCCAAGGCAAGCAGTTCATTCTGACAAATCACGACGGCTCTACTCCAAGCAAAGTCATT
CTGGCCAGGCAAGATTCCACTCCGGGAAAAGTTTTCCTTACAACTCCAGATGCAGCAGGTGTCAACCAGT
TATTTTTTACCACTCCTGATCTGTCTGCACAACACCTGCAGCTCCTAACAGATAATTCTCCAGACCAAGG
ACCAAATAAGGTTTTTGATCTTTGCGTAGTATGTGGAGACAAAGCATCAGGACGTCATTATGGAGCAGTA
ACTTGTGAAGGCTGCAAAGGATTTTTTAAAAGAAGCATCCGAAAAAATTTAGTATATTCATGTCGAGGAT
CAAAGGATTGTATTATTAATAAGCACCACCGAAACCGCTGTCAATACTGCAGGTTACAGAGATGTATTGC
GTTTGGAATGAAGCAAGACTCTGTCCAATGTGAAAGAAAACCCATTGAAGTATCACGAGAAAAATCTTCC
AACTGTGCCGCTTCAACAGAAAAAATCTATATCCGAAAGGACCTTCGTAGCCCATTAACTGCAACTCCAA
CTTTTGTAACAGATAGTGAAAGTACAAGGTCAACAGGACTGTTAGATTCAGGAATGTTCATGAATATTCA
TCCATCTGGAGTAAAAACTGAGTCAGCTGTGCTGATGACATCAGATAAGGCTGAATCATGTCAGGGAGAT
TTAAGTACATTGGCCAATGTGGTTACATCATTAGCGAATCTTGGAAAAACTAAAGATCTTTCTCAAAATA
GTAATGAAATGTCTATGATTGAAAGCTTAAGCAATGATGATACCTCTTTGTGTGAATTTCAAGAAATGCA
GACCAACGGTGATGTTTCAAGGGCATTTGACACTCTTGCAAAAGCATTGAATCCTGGAGAGAGCACAGCC
TGCCAGAGCTCAGTAGCGGGCATGGAAGGAAGTGTACACCTAATCACTGGAGATTCAAGCATAAATTACA
CCGAAAAAGAGGGGCCACTTCTCAGCGATTCACATGTAGCTTTCAGGCTCACCATGCCTTCTCCTATGCC
TGAGTACCTGAATGTGCACTACATTGGGGAGTCTGCCTCCAGACTGCTGTTCTTATCAATGCACTGGGCA
CTTTCGATTCCTTCTTTCCAGGCTCTAGGGCAAGAAAACAGCATATCACTGGTGAAAGCTTACTGGAATG
AACTTTTTACTCTTGGTCTTGCCCAGTGCTGGCAAGTGATGAATGTAGCAACTATATTAGCAACATTTGT
CAATTGTCTTCACAATAGTCTTCAACAAGCAGAGGGGTACCCAACTTTCTTGTACAAAGTGGTTGATATC
GGTAAGCCTATCCCTAACCCTCTCCTCGGTCTCGATTCTACGTAGTAATGAACTAGTCCGTAACTTGAAA
GTATTTCGATTTCTTGGCTTTATATATCTTGTGGAAAGGACGAGTAGGGGTTCACCGAAATCTACAC
