>Addgene plasmid #144437 | TFORF2961 | depositor partial sequence | sequence record 285427 | Barcode
GTAGGGGTTCACCGAAATCTACAC
